>Addgene plasmid #227447 | pk335-CARGO-6mer-11kb-USP | addgene full sequence | sequence record 452261 | Addgene NGS Result
TTGAGATCCTTTTTTTCTGCGCGTAATCTGCTGCTTGCAAACAAAAAAACCACCGCTACCAGCGGTGGTT
TGTTTGCCGGATCAAGAGCTACCAACTCTTTTTCCGAAGGTAACTGGCTTCAGCAGAGCGCAGATACCAA
ATACTGTTCTTCTAGTGTAGCCGTAGTTAGGCCACCACTTCAAGAACTCTGTAGCACCGCCTACATACCT
CGCTCTGCTAATCCTGTTACCAGTGGCTGCTGCCAGTGGCGATAAGTCGTGTCTTACCGGGTTGGACTCA
AGACGATAGTTACCGGATAAGGCGCAGCGGTCGGGCTGAACGGGGGGTTCGTGCACACAGCCCAGCTTGG
AGCGAACGACCTACACCGAACTGAGATACCTACAGCGTGAGCTATGAGAAAGCGCCACGCTTCCCGAAGG
GAGAAAGGCGGACAGGTATCCGGTAAGCGGCAGGGTCGGAACAGGAGAGCGCACGAGGGAGCTTCCAGGG
GGAAACGCCTGGTATCTTTATAGTCCTGTCGGGTTTCGCCACCTCTGACTTGAGCGTCGATTTTTGTGAT
GCTCGTCAGGGGGGCGGAGCCTATGGAAAAACGCCAGCAACGCGGCCTTTTTACGGTTCCTGGCCTTTTG
CTGGCCTTTTGCTCACATGTGTTTAAGAGCTATGCTGGAAACAGCATAGCAAGTTTAAATAAGGCTAGTC
CGTTATCAACTTGAAAAAGTGGCACCGAGTCGGTGCTTTTTTTCTCGAGTACTAGGATCCATTAGGCTTT
CCCATGATTCCTTCATATTTGCATATACGATACAAGGCTGTTAGAGAGATAATTGGAATTAATTTGACTG
TAAACACAAAGATATTAGTACAAAATACGTGACGTAGAAAGTAATAATTTCTTGGGTAGTTTGCAGTTTT
AAAATTATGTTTTAAAATGGACTATCATATGCTTACCGTAACTTGAAAGTATTTCGATTTCTTGGCTTTA
TATATCTTGTGGAAAGGACGAAACACCGCTCTCTCGATTAGTAGTAAGGTTTAAGAGCTATGCTGGAAAC
AGCATAGCAAGTTTAAATAAGGCTAGTCCGTTATCAACTTGAAAAAGTGGCACCGAGTCGGTGCTTTTTT
TCTCGAGTACTAGGATCCATTAGGCTTTCCCATGATTCCTTCATATTTGCATATACGATACAAGGCTGTT
AGAGAGATAATTGGAATTAATTTGACTGTAAACACAAAGATATTAGTACAAAATACGTGACGTAGAAAGT
AATAATTTCTTGGGTAGTTTGCAGTTTTAAAATTATGTTTTAAAATGGACTATCATATGCTTACCGTAAC
TTGAAAGTATTTCGATTTCTTGGCTTTATATATCTTGTGGAAAGGACGAAACACCGGAAAATCTAAAATC
AGCCCGGTTTAAGAGCTATGCTGGAAACAGCATAGCAAGTTTAAATAAGGCTAGTCCGTTATCAACTTGA
AAAAGTGGCACCGAGTCGGTGCTTTTTTTCTCGAGTACTAGGATCCATTAGGCTTTCCCATGATTCCTTC
ATATTTGCATATACGATACAAGGCTGTTAGAGAGATAATTGGAATTAATTTGACTGTAAACACAAAGATA
TTAGTACAAAATACGTGACGTAGAAAGTAATAATTTCTTGGGTAGTTTGCAGTTTTAAAATTATGTTTTA
AAATGGACTATCATATGCTTACCGTAACTTGAAAGTATTTCGATTTCTTGGCTTTATATATCTTGTGGAA
AGGACGAAACACCGGGCGTGAACGATTTCGTGGAGTTTAAGAGCTATGCTGGAAACAGCATAGCAAGTTT
AAATAAGGCTAGTCCGTTATCAACTTGAAAAAGTGGCACCGAGTCGGTGCTTTTTTTCTCGAGTACTAGG
ATCCATTAGGCTTTCCCATGATTCCTTCATATTTGCATATACGATACAAGGCTGTTAGAGAGATAATTGG
AATTAATTTGACTGTAAACACAAAGATATTAGTACAAAATACGTGACGTAGAAAGTAATAATTTCTTGGG
TAGTTTGCAGTTTTAAAATTATGTTTTAAAATGGACTATCATATGCTTACCGTAACTTGAAAGTATTTCG
ATTTCTTGGCTTTATATATCTTGTGGAAAGGACGAAACACCGGAGCACTTTGCGGCTCTTCAGTTTAAGA
GCTATGCTGGAAACAGCATAGCAAGTTTAAATAAGGCTAGTCCGTTATCAACTTGAAAAAGTGGCACCGA
GTCGGTGCTTTTTTTCTCGAGTACTAGGATCCATTAGGCTTTCCCATGATTCCTTCATATTTGCATATAC
GATACAAGGCTGTTAGAGAGATAATTGGAATTAATTTGACTGTAAACACAAAGATATTAGTACAAAATAC
GTGACGTAGAAAGTAATAATTTCTTGGGTAGTTTGCAGTTTTAAAATTATGTTTTAAAATGGACTATCAT
ATGCTTACCGTAACTTGAAAGTATTTCGATTTCTTGGCTTTATATATCTTGTGGAAAGGACGAAACACCG
TTTTCAATTGAAAGCTAAAGGTTTAAGAGCTATGCTGGAAACAGCATAGCAAGTTTAAATAAGGCTAGTC
CGTTATCAACTTGAAAAAGTGGCACCGAGTCGGTGCTTTTTTTCTCGAGTACTAGGATCCATTAGGCTTT
CCCATGATTCCTTCATATTTGCATATACGATACAAGGCTGTTAGAGAGATAATTGGAATTAATTTGACTG
TAAACACAAAGATATTAGTACAAAATACGTGACGTAGAAAGTAATAATTTCTTGGGTAGTTTGCAGTTTT
AAAATTATGTTTTAAAATGGACTATCATATGCTTACCGTAACTTGAAAGTATTTCGATTTCTTGGCTTTA
TATATCTTGTGGAAAGGACGAAACACCGGTTAGCTCCCCTTTTATCTGGTTTAAGAGCTATGCTGGAAAC
AGCATAGCAAGTTTAAATAAGGCTAGTCCGTTATCAACTTGAAAAAGTGGCACCGAGTCGGTGCTTTTTT
TCTCGAGTACTAGGATCCATTAGGCTTTCCCATGATTCCTTCATATTTGCATATACGATACAAGGCTGTT
AGAGAGATAATTGGAATTAATTTGACTGTAAACACAAAGATATTAGTACAAAATACGTGACGTAGAAAGT
AATAATTTCTTGGGTAGTTTGCAGTTTTAAAATTATGTTTTAAAATGGACTATCATATGCTTACCGTAAC
TTGAAAGTATTTCGATTTCTTGGCTTTATATATCTTGTGGAAAGGACGAAACACCGTTTTTTTTCTAGAG
GTACCCGTTACATAACTTACGGTAAATGGCCCGCCTGGCTGACCGCCCAACGACCCCCGCCCATTGACGT
CAATAGTAACGCCAATAGGGACTTTCCATTGACGTCAATGGGTGGAGTATTTACGGTAAACTGCCCACTT
GGCAGTACATCAAGTGTATCATATGCCAAGTACGCCCCCTATTGACGTCAATGACGGTAAATGGCCCGCC
TGGCATTGTGCCCAGTACATGACCTTATGGGACTTTCCTACTTGGCAGTACATCTACGTATTAGTCATCG
CTATTACCATGGTCGAGGTGAGCCCCACGTTCTGCTTCACTCTCCCCATCTCCCCCCCCTCCCCACCCCC
AATTTTGTATTTATTTATTTTTTAATTATTTTGTGCAGCGATGGGGGCGGGGGGGGGGGGGGGGGGGGGC
GCGSGSSAGGGGGGGGGGGGSGGGGSGAGGGGSGGGGSGGGGSGAGGSGGAGAGGTGCGGCGGCAGCCAA
TCAGAGCGGCGCGCTCCGAAAGTTTCCTTTTATGGCGAGGCGGCGGCGGCGGCGGCCCTATAAAAAGCGA
AGCGCGCGGCGGGCGGGAGTCGCTGCGCGCTGCCTTCGCCCCGTGCCCCGCTCCGCCGCCGCCTCGCGCC
GCCCGCCCCGGCTCTGACTGACCGCGTTACTCCCACAGGTGAGCGGGCGGGACGGCCCTTCTCCTCCGGG
CTGTAATTAGCTGAGCAAGAGGTAAGGGTTTAAGGGATGGTTGGTTGGTGGGGTATTAATGTTTAATTAC
CTGGAGCACCTGCCTGAAATCACTTTTTTTCAGGTTGGACCGGTGCCACCATGAGCGAGCTGATTAAGGA
GAACATGCACATGAAGCTGTACATGGAGGGCACCGTGGACAACCATCACTTCAAGTGCACATCCGAGGGC
GAAGGCAAGCCCTACGAGGGCACCCAGACCATGAGAATCAAGGTGGTCGAGGGCGGCCCTCTCCCCTTCG
CCTTCGACATCCTGGCTACTAGCTTCCTCTACGGCAGCAAGACCTTCATCAACCACACCCAGGGCATCCC
CGACTTCTTCAAGCAGTCCTTCCCTGAGGGCTTCACATGGGAGAGAGTCACCACATACGATGACGGGGGC
GTGCTGACCGCTACCCAGGACACCAGCCTCCAGGACGGCTGCCTCATCTACAACGTCAAGATCAGAGGGG
TGAACTTCACATCCAACGGCCCTGTGATGCAGAAGAAAACACTCGGCTGGGAGGCCTTCACCGAGACGCT
GTACCCCGCTGACGGCGGCCTGGAAGGCAGAAACGACATGGCCCTGAAGCTCGTGGGCGGGAGCCATCTG
ATCGCAAACATCAAGACCACATATAGATCCAAGAAACCCGCTAAGAACCTCAAGATGCCTGGCGTCTACT
ATGTGGACTACAGACTGGAAAGAATCAAGGAGGCCAACAACGAAACCTACGTCGAGCAGCACGAGGTGGC
AGTGGCCAGATACTGCGACCTCCCTAGCAAACTGGGGCACAAGCTTAATTAAGAATTCCTAGAGCTCGCT
GATCAGCCTCGACTGTGCCTTCTAGTTGCCAGCCATCTGTTGTTTGCCCCTCCCCCGTGCCTTCCTTGAC
CCTGGAAGGTGCCACTCCCACTGTCCTTTCCTAATAAAATGAGGAAATTGCATCGCATTGTCTGAGTAGG
TGTCATTCTATTCTGGGGGGTGGGGTGGGGCAGGACAGCAAGGGGGAGGATTGGGAAGAGAATAGCAGGC
ATGCTGGGGAGCTCTCGAAGCCGCGGTGCGGGTGCCAGGGCGTGCCCTTGGGCTCCCCGGGCGCGTACTC
CACCTCACCCATCGCAGGAACCCCTAGTGATGGAGTTGGCCACTCCCTCTCTGCGCGCTCGCTCGCTCAC
TGAGGCCGGGCGACCAAAGGTCGCCCGACGCCCGGGCTTTGCCCGGGCGGCCTCAGTGAGCGAGCGAGCG
CGCAGCTGCCTGCAGGGGCGCCTGATGCGGTATTTTCTCCTTACGCATCTGTGCGGTATTTCACACCGCA
TA
[95 nt withheld, positions 5323-5417]
T
[46 nt withheld, positions 5419-5464]
C
[141 nt withheld, positions 5466-5606]
CCTTTGACGTTGGAGTCCACGTTCTTT
[37 nt withheld, positions 5634-5670]
ACTCTATCTCGGGCTATTCTTTTGATTTATAAGGGATTTTGCCGATTTCGGTCTATTGGTTAAAAAATGA
GCTGATTTAACAAAAATTTAACGCGAATTTTAACAAAATATTAACGTTTACAATTTTATGGTGCACTCTC
AGTACAATCTGCTCTGATGCCGCATAGTGCTTTTCCCAAGGCAGTCTGGAGCATGCGCTTTAGCAGCCCC
GCTGGGCACTTGGCGCTACACAAGTGGCCTCTGGCCTCGCACACATTCCACATCCACCGGTAGGCGCCAA
CCGGCTCCGTTCTTTGGTGGCCCCTTCGCGCCACCTTCTACTCCTCCCCTAGTCAGGAAGTTCCCCCCCG
CCCCGCAGCTCGCGTCGTGCAGGACGTGACAAATGGAAGTAGCACGTCTCACTAGTCTCGTGCAGATGGA
CAGCACCGCTGAGCAATGGAAGCGGGTAGGCCTTTGGGGCAGCGGCCAATAGCAGCTTTGCTCCTTCGCT
TTCTGGGCTCAGAGGCTGGGAAGGGGTGGGTCCGGGGGCGGGCTCAGGGGCGGGCTCAGGGGCGGGGCGG
GCGCCCGAAGGTCCTCCGGAGGCCCGGCATTCTGCACGCTTCAAAAGCGCACGTCTGCCGCGCTGTTCTC
CTCTTCCTCATCTCCGGGCCTTTCGACCGATCATCAAGCTGCACGTGTTGACAATTAATCATCGGCATAG
TATATCGGCATAGTATAATACGACTCACTATAGGAGGGCCACCATGGGATCGGCCATTGAACAAGATGGA
TTGCACGCAGGTTCTCCGGCCGCTTGGGTGGAGAGGCTATTCGGCTATGACTGGGCACAACAGACAATCG
GCTGCTCTGATGCCGCCGTGTTCCGGCTGTCAGCGCAGGGGCGCCCGGTTCTTTTTGTCAAGACCGACCT
GTCCGGTGCCCTGAATGAACTGCAGGACGAGGCAGCGCGGCTATCGTGGCTGGCCACGACGGGCGTTCCT
TGCGCAGCTGTGCTCGACGTTGTCACTGAAGCGGGAAGGGACTGGCTGCTATTGGGCGAAGTGCCGGGGC
AGGATCTCCTGTCATCTCACCTTGCTCCTGCCGAGAAAGTATCCATCATGGCTGATGCAATGCGGCGGCT
GCATACGCTTGATCCGGCTACCTGCCCATTCGACCACCAAGCGAAACATCGCATCGAGCGAGCACGTACT
CGGATGGAAGCCGGTCTTGTCGATCAGGATGATCTGGACGAAGAGCATCAGGGGCTCGCGCCAGCCGAAC
TGTTCGCCAGGCTCAAGGCGCGCATGCCCGACGGCGAGGATCTCGTCGTGACCCATGGCGATGCCTGCTT
GCCGAATATCATGGTGGAAAATGGCCGCTTTTCTGGATTCATCGACTGTGGCCGGCTGGGTGTGGCGGAC
CGCTATCAGGACATAGCGTTGGCTACCCGTGATATTGCTGAAGAGCTTGGCGGCGAATGGGCTGACCGCT
TCCTCGTGCTTTACGGTATCGCCGCTCCCGATTCGCAGCGCATCGCCTTCTATCGCCTTCTTGACGAGTT
CTTCTGATCGAGAAATTGATGATCTATTAAACAATAAAGACGTCCACATGGAAGTGCAAACTATTAACTG
GCGAACTACTTACTCTAGCTTCCCGGCAACAATTAATAGACTGGATGGAGGCGGATAAAGTTGCAGGACC
ACTTCTGCGCTCGGCCCTTCCGGCTGGCTGGTTTATTGCTGATAAATCTGGAGCCGGTGAGCGTGGAAGC
CGCGGTATCATTGCAGCACTGGGGCCAGATGGTAAGCCCTCCCGTATCGTAGTTATCTACACGACGGGGA
GTCAGGCAACTATGGATGAACGAAATAGACAGATCGCTGAGATAGGTGCCTCACTGATTAAGCATTGGTA
ACTGTCAGACCAAGTTTACTCATATATACTTTAGATTGATTTAAAACTTCATTTTTAATTTAAAAGGATC
TAGGTGAAGATCCTTTTTGATAATCTCATGACCAAAATCCCTTAACGTGAGTTTTCGTTCCACTGAGCGT
CAGACCCCGTAGAAAAGATCAAAGGATCTTC
Features (pLannotate 1.2.2; 31 found; start..end, strand, type, name):
      1..589     +  rep_origin     ori: high-copy-number ColE1/pMB1/pBR322/pUC origin of replication
    669..736     +  misc_RNA       tracrRNA (fragment): trans-activating CRISPR RNA for the Streptococcus pyogenes CRISPR/Cas9 system
    768..999     +  promoter       U6 promoter: RNA polymerase III promoter for human U6 snRNA
   1047..1114    +  misc_RNA       tracrRNA (fragment): trans-activating CRISPR RNA for the Streptococcus pyogenes CRISPR/Cas9 system
   1146..1377    +  promoter       U6 promoter: RNA polymerase III promoter for human U6 snRNA
   1425..1492    +  misc_RNA       tracrRNA (fragment): trans-activating CRISPR RNA for the Streptococcus pyogenes CRISPR/Cas9 system
   1524..1755    +  promoter       U6 promoter: RNA polymerase III promoter for human U6 snRNA
   1803..1870    +  misc_RNA       tracrRNA (fragment): trans-activating CRISPR RNA for the Streptococcus pyogenes CRISPR/Cas9 system
   1902..2133    +  promoter       U6 promoter: RNA polymerase III promoter for human U6 snRNA
   2181..2248    +  misc_RNA       tracrRNA (fragment): trans-activating CRISPR RNA for the Streptococcus pyogenes CRISPR/Cas9 system
   2280..2511    +  promoter       U6 promoter: RNA polymerase III promoter for human U6 snRNA
   2559..2626    +  misc_RNA       tracrRNA (fragment): trans-activating CRISPR RNA for the Streptococcus pyogenes CRISPR/Cas9 system
   2658..2889    +  promoter       U6 promoter: RNA polymerase III promoter for human U6 snRNA
   2937..3004    +  misc_RNA       tracrRNA (fragment): trans-activating CRISPR RNA for the Streptococcus pyogenes CRISPR/Cas9 system
   3036..3267    +  promoter       U6 promoter: RNA polymerase III promoter for human U6 snRNA
   3296..3581    +  enhancer       CMV enhancer: human cytomegalovirus immediate early enhancer; contains an 18-bp deletion relative to the standard CMV enhancer
   3583..3711    +  promoter       chicken β-actin promoter (fragment): contains a 21-bp deletion relative to the standard chicken β-actin promoter
   3719..3865    +  promoter       chicken β-actin promoter (fragment): contains a 21-bp deletion relative to the standard chicken β-actin promoter
   3866..4093    +  intron         hybrid intron: hybrid between chicken β-actin (CBA) and minute virus of mice (MMV) introns (Gray et al., 2011)
   4111..4812    +  CDS            TagBFP: monomeric blue fluorescent protein mammalian codon-optimized
   4843..4954    +  polyA_signal   bGH poly(A) signal: bovine growth hormone polyadenylation signal
   5054..5123    +  protein_bind   attB: attB site for the φC31 integrase (Groth et al., 2000) phage φC31 integrase
   5126..5266    +  repeat_region  AAV2 ITR: inverted terminal repeat of adeno-associated virus serotype 2 inverted
   5271..5322    -  misc_feature   bom (fragment): basis of mobility region from pBR322
   5341..5796    +  rep_origin     f1 ori (sequence partly withheld): f1 bacteriophage origin of replication; arrow indicates direction of (+) strand synthesis
   5797..5838    -  misc_feature   bom (fragment): basis of mobility region from pBR322
   5839..6325    +  promoter       PGK promoter: mouse phosphoglycerate kinase 1 promoter
   6347..6394    +  promoter       EM7 promoter: synthetic bacterial promoter&nbsp
   6414..7217    +  CDS            NeoR/KanR: aminoglycoside phosphotransferase from Tn5; aph(3')-II (or nptII); confers resistance to neomycin, kanamycin, and G418 (Geneticin®)
   7221..7257    +  polyA_signal   PGK poly(A) signal (fragment): mouse phosphoglycerate kinase 1 polyadenylation signal
   7266..7560    +  CDS            bla(M) (fragment): β-lactamase lacking the signal sequence; bla(M); allows cytosolic expression of β-lactamase
