[The description below was written by a language model from this plasmid's Addgene catalogue record and pLannotate feature annotations shown in this document.]
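Description:
pk335-CARGO-6mer-11kb-USP is a 7.7 kb mammalian CRISPR guide-expression plasmid built on the pk335-BFP backbone. It carries a tandem array of six single-guide RNAs (a "CARGO" array, alternate name CARGO4) that recruit Streptococcus pyogenes Cas9 or dCas9 to a cluster of sites about 11 kb upstream of Prdm8 in the mouse Prdm8-Fgf5 locus. The plasmid encodes no Cas9 itself, so the nuclease or dCas9 fusion must be supplied separately. The feature table shows the repetitive architecture expected of such an array: alternating human U6 RNA polymerase III promoters and S. pyogenes guide scaffold segments (annotated as tracrRNA fragments), with short unannotated gaps between each promoter and the following scaffold where the spacers would sit. Seven promoter and seven scaffold annotations are detected. The first scaffold has no annotated promoter upstream of it, and the last U6 has no annotated scaffold after it. That pattern fits six complete promoter-spacer-scaffold units flanked by leftover backbone pieces, although the record does not explain it.

Downstream of the array, a CBh-type promoter (CMV enhancer, chicken β-actin promoter and hybrid intron) drives mammalian codon-optimized TagBFP with a bGH polyadenylation signal, giving a blue fluorescent marker for transfected cells. A dual PGK/EM7 promoter upstream of the Tn5 NeoR/KanR gene provides G418 selection in mammalian cells and kanamycin selection in bacteria. A high-copy ColE1/pUC-type origin supports propagation, and a recombination-limiting host strain is recorded, which is sensible given the repeats. Other annotated elements are a φC31 attB site, which could in principle support integrase-mediated genomic insertion, a single AAV2 ITR, an f1 origin and a β-lactamase fragment, the last three apparently backbone remnants. The associated work concerns how long-range transcriptional regulation scales with genomic distance.
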