Addgene plasmid #227447: pk335-CARGO-6mer-11kb-USP
Purpose: 6-mer gRNA array targeting Sp dCas9/Cas9 to the Prdm8-Fgf5 locus
Depositing lab: Joanna Wysocka. Depositing organization: Stanford University. Publication: Long-range regulation of transcription scales with genomic distance in a gene-specific manner. Jensen CL, Chen LF, Swigut T, Crocker OJ, Yao D, Bassik MC, Ferrell JE Jr, Boettiger AN, Wysocka J. Mol Cell. 2025 Jan 16;85(2):347-361.e7. doi: 10.1016/j.molcel.2024.10.021. Epub 2024 Dec 2. PubMed 39626660.
Backbone
  Vector backbone: pk335-BFP
  Vector type: CRISPR
  Selectable markers: Neomycin (select with G418) ; TagBFP
Growth in bacteria
  Bacterial resistance: Kanamycin, 50 μg/mL
  Growth temperature: 37°C
  Growth strain: NEB Stable
  Copy number: High Copy
Gene/Insert
  Gene/Insert name: CARGO to 11kb Upstream Prdm8 (alt name: CARGO4)
  gRNA/shRNA sequence: CTCTCTCGATTAGTAGTAAG, GAAAATCTAAAATCAGCCCG, GGCGTGAACGATTTCGTGGA, GAGCACTTTGCGGCTCTTCA, TTTTCAATTGAAAGCTAAAG, GTTAGCTCCCCTTTTATCTG
  Species: M. musculus (mouse), Synthetic
  Cloning method: Other
Terms and licenses: Academic/Nonprofit Terms; Industry Terms: Not Available to Industry
How to cite: pk335-CARGO-6mer-11kb-USP was a gift from Joanna Wysocka (Addgene plasmid # 227447 ; http://n2t.net/addgene:227447 ; RRID:Addgene_227447)
